LOCUS       Exported 7674 bp ds-DNA circular SYN 13-MAY-2021
DEFINITION  Expresses mouse TRAF3IP3 in mammalian cells.
ACCESSION   .
VERSION     .
KEYWORDS    pcDNA-mTRAF3ip3-CFP
SOURCE      synthetic DNA construct
  ORGANISM  synthetic DNA construct
REFERENCE   1 (bases 1 to 7674)
  TITLE     Sun Lab TRAF3ip and Tbkbp1 expression plasmids
  JOURNAL   Unpublished
REFERENCE   2 (bases 1 to 7674)
  AUTHORS   .
  TITLE     Direct Submission
  JOURNAL   Exported May 13, 2021 from SnapGene Server 1.1.58
            http://www.snapgene.com
FEATURES             Location/Qualifiers
     source          1..7674
                     /organism="synthetic DNA construct"
                     /mol_type="other DNA"
     enhancer        96..475
                     /label=CMV enhancer
                     /note="human cytomegalovirus immediate early enhancer"
     promoter        476..679
                     /label=CMV promoter
                     /note="human cytomegalovirus (CMV) immediate early
                     promoter"
     primer_bind     630..650
                     /label=CMV-F
                     /note="Human CMV immediate early promoter, forward primer"
     primer_bind     724..743
                     /label=T7
                     /note="T7 promoter, forward primer"
     promoter        724..742
                     /label=T7 promoter
                     /note="promoter for bacteriophage T7 RNA polymerase"
     CDS             2353..3072
                     /codon_start=1
                     /product="cyan variant of GFP"
                     /label=CFP
                     /note="mammalian codon-optimized"
                     /translation="MVSKGEELFTGVVPILVELDGDVNGHRFSVSGEGEGDATYGKLTL
                     KFICTTGKLPVPWPTLVTTLTWGVQCFSRYPDHMKQHDFFKSAMPEGYVQERTIFFKDD
                     GNYKTRAEVKFEGDTLVNRIELKGIDFKEDGNILGHKLEYNYISHNVYITADKQKNGIK
                     AHFKIRHNIEDGSVQLADHYQQNTPIGDGPVLLPDNHYLSTQSALSKDPNEKRDHMVLL
                     EFVTAAGITLGMDELYK"
     primer_bind     complement(2398..2419)
                     /label=EGFP-N
                     /note="EGFP, reverse primer"
     primer_bind     complement(2659..2678)
                     /label=EXFP-R
                     /note="For distinguishing EGFP variants, reverse primer"
     primer_bind     3006..3027
                     /label=EGFP-C
                     /note="EGFP, forward primer"
     promoter        complement(3088..3106)
                     /label=SP6 promoter
                     /note="promoter for bacteriophage SP6 RNA polymerase"
     primer_bind     complement(3089..3106)
                     /label=SP6
                     /note="SP6 promoter, forward primer"
     primer_bind     complement(3126..3143)
                     /label=BGH-rev
                     /note="Bovine growth hormone terminator, reverse primer.
                     Also called BGH reverse"
     polyA_signal    3132..3356
                     /label=bGH poly(A) signal
                     /note="bovine growth hormone polyadenylation signal"
     rep_origin      3402..3830
                     /direction=RIGHT
                     /label=f1 ori
                     /note="f1 bacteriophage origin of replication; arrow
                     indicates direction of (+) strand synthesis"
     primer_bind     complement(3489..3508)
                     /label=F1ori-R
                     /note="F1 origin, reverse primer"
     primer_bind     3699..3720
                     /label=F1ori-F
                     /note="F1 origin, forward primer"
     primer_bind     complement(3839..3859)
                     /label=pBABE 3'
                     /note="SV40 enhancer, reverse primer for pBABE vectors"
     promoter        3844..4173
                     /label=SV40 promoter
                     /note="SV40 enhancer and early promoter"
     rep_origin      4024..4159
                     /label=SV40 ori
                     /note="SV40 origin of replication"
     primer_bind     4086..4105
                     /label=SV40pro-F
                     /note="SV40 promoter/origin, forward primer"
     CDS             4240..5034
                     /codon_start=1
                     /gene="aph(3')-II (or nptII)"
                     /product="aminoglycoside phosphotransferase from Tn5"
                     /label=NeoR/KanR
                     /note="confers resistance to neomycin, kanamycin, and G418
                     (Geneticin(R))"
                     /translation="MIEQDGLHAGSPAAWVERLFGYDWAQQTIGCSDAAVFRLSAQGRP
                     VLFVKTDLSGALNELQDEAARLSWLATTGVPCAAVLDVVTEAGRDWLLLGEVPGQDLLS
                     SHLAPAEKVSIMADAMRRLHTLDPATCPFDHQAKHRIERARTRMEAGLVDQDDLDEEHQ
                     GLAPAELFARLKARMPDGEDLVVTHGDACLPNIMVENGRFSGFIDCGRLGVADRYQDIA
                     LATRDIAEELGGEWADRFLVLYGIAAPDSQRIAFYRLLDEFF"
     primer_bind     complement(4294..4313)
                     /label=Neo-R
                     /note="Neomycin resistance gene, reverse primer"
     primer_bind     4904..4923
                     /label=Neo-F
                     /note="Neomycin resistance gene, forward primer"
     polyA_signal    5208..5329
                     /label=SV40 poly(A) signal
                     /note="SV40 polyadenylation signal"
     primer_bind     complement(5245..5264)
                     /label=SV40pA-R
                     /note="SV40 polyA, reverse primer"
     primer_bind     5299..5318
                     /label=EBV-rev
                     /note="SV40 polyA terminator, reverse primer"
     primer_bind     complement(5378..5394)
                     /label=M13 rev
                     /note="common sequencing primer, one of multiple similar
                     variants"
     primer_bind     complement(5378..5394)
                     /label=M13 Reverse
                     /note="In lacZ gene. Also called M13-rev"
     primer_bind     complement(5391..5413)
                     /label=M13/pUC Reverse
                     /note="In lacZ gene"
     protein_bind    5402..5418
                     /label=lac operator
                     /bound_moiety="lac repressor encoded by lacI"
                     /note="The lac repressor binds to the lac operator to
                     inhibit transcription in E. coli. This inhibition can be
                     relieved by adding lactose or
                     isopropyl-beta-D-thiogalactopyranoside (IPTG)."
     promoter        complement(5426..5456)
                     /label=lac promoter
                     /note="promoter for the E. coli lac operon"
     protein_bind    5471..5492
                     /label=CAP binding site
                     /bound_moiety="E. coli catabolite activator protein"
                     /note="CAP binding activates transcription in the presence
                     of cAMP."
     primer_bind     complement(5609..5626)
                     /label=L4440
                     /note="L4440 vector, forward primer"
     rep_origin      complement(5780..6368)
                     /direction=LEFT
                     /label=ori
                     /note="high-copy-number ColE1/pMB1/pBR322/pUC origin of
                     replication"
     primer_bind     complement(5860..5879)
                     /label=pBR322ori-F
                     /note="pBR322 origin, forward primer"
     CDS             complement(6539..7399)
                     /codon_start=1
                     /gene="bla"
                     /product="beta-lactamase"
                     /label=AmpR
                     /note="confers resistance to ampicillin, carbenicillin, and
                     related antibiotics"
                     /translation="MSIQHFRVALIPFFAAFCLPVFAHPETLVKVKDAEDQLGARVGYI
                     ELDLNSGKILESFRPEERFPMMSTFKVLLCGAVLSRIDAGQEQLGRRIHYSQNDLVEYS
                     PVTEKHLTDGMTVRELCSAAITMSDNTAANLLLTTIGGPKELTAFLHNMGDHVTRLDRW
                     EPELNEAIPNDERDTTMPVAMATTLRKLLTGELLTLASRQQLIDWMEADKVAGPLLRSA
                     LPAGWFIADKSGAGERGSRGIIAALGPDGKPSRIVVIYTTGSQATMDERNRQIAEIGAS
                     LIKHW"
     primer_bind     7162..7181
                     /label=Amp-R
                     /note="Ampicillin resistance gene, reverse primer"
     promoter        complement(7400..7504)
                     /gene="bla"
                     /label=AmpR promoter
     primer_bind     complement(7579..7598)
                     /label=pRS-marker
                     /note="pRS vectors, use to sequence yeast selectable
                     marker"
ORIGIN
        1 aacaaggcaa ggcttgaccg acaattgcat gaagaatctg cttagggtta ggcgttttgc
       61 gctgcttcgc gatgtacggg ccagatatac gcgttgacat tgattattga ctagttatta
      121 atagtaatca attacggggt cattagttca tagcccatat atggagttcc gcgttacata
      181 acttacggta aatggcccgc ctggctgacc gcccaacgac ccccgcccat tgacgtcaat
      241 aatgacgtat gttcccatag taacgccaat agggactttc cattgacgtc aatgggtgga
      301 gtatttacgg taaactgccc acttggcagt acatcaagtg tatcatatgc caagtacgcc
      361 ccctattgac gtcaatgacg gtaaatggcc cgcctggcat tatgcccagt acatgacctt
      421 atgggacttt cctacttggc agtacatcta cgtattagtc atcgctatta ccatggtgat
      481 gcggttttgg cagtacatca atgggcgtgg atagcggttt gactcacggg gatttccaag
      541 tctccacccc attgacgtca atgggagttt gttttggcac caaaatcaac gggactttcc
      601 aaaatgtcgt aacaactccg ccccattgac gcaaatgggc ggtaggcgtg tacggtggga
      661 ggtctatata agcagagctc tctggctaac tagagaaccc actgcttact ggcttatcga
      721 aattaatacg actcactata gggagaccca agcttggtac cgagctcgga tccactagta
      781 acggccgcca gtgtgctgga attcaccatg atcagctcag actcgaggtc ctcccctggc
      841 ttggctcggt gggctgagag ctatgaggcc aagtgtgagc gacgtcagga gacccgagaa
      901 aaccgtcgcc gccgccgcaa tgagaccact tgccgccagc cagggaaggt gctgaggacc
      961 caacacaagg aacggcttca gggagctcgg cagctacagt tcctcaaaag gagaaacctg
     1021 gaagaagaga agaaaggcca agccagggaa caagggccct ccagcaggac agatggagga
     1081 acaggccaag tgtctatcct caaggagtcc ttgcctggtg ccaacaaggc ctctttccct
     1141 ggacagcagg aaacagggat aagctctgag gttttcccgg ccttacatca ttcctcctca
     1201 ggcatccaga gggatctggg tggccaccat gcctcccatg ggagagcctt tccaccacag
     1261 gactctgaca tcaagaagcc acacagacag caccggggca ctcagacaaa ggcagaagag
     1321 gcattgccaa caataaagaa tgatgccagt cagcaaacca aatgtggagt tgctgtccta
     1381 gacaaggaca tcattcaact ctcggaatac ctcaaagaag ccttacatag ggagctgatc
     1441 ctaaaaaaga aaatggtgat tctccaggac ctcctgcctg ccctgatccg ggcctctgac
     1501 agctcctgga agggacagct taatgaagac aagctgaagg gcaaactaag atccctagaa
     1561 aaccagctct acacctgcct gcagaaacac tccccctggg gaatgaaaaa ggtgctgctg
     1621 gagatagaag accagagaag cagctatgag cagaaggcta aggcgtcact gcagaaagtg
     1681 ctggaggaga aaatgtgtgc agagcagcag ctacagaggg cacagctgtc cctggctttg
     1741 gcagagcaga agtgtcagga gtggaagagt cagtacgagg ctctgaagga ggactggagg
     1801 accctagggg accagcacag agagctggag agccaactgc atgtgcttca gtccaaacta
     1861 cagggagcag acagcagaga cccacagatg agccaggccc tgcagctttt agaaaatgag
     1921 caccaggagc tgcagaccaa actcgagagc ctgcagggag acggagagca gcagagctct
     1981 gagacccagg acctacaaga tcaactaaag aagtcagagg aagagaaaca ggccctggtg
     2041 agcaaagtac aacagctaca gagtctgctt cagaatcaat ccttacaact tcaagaacag
     2101 gagaagctct taaagaaaga tcagggtctg cctgtgtgga atccaaagct ctcccttgat
     2161 gaagtgaagc ctgagggcac aagaaaggag aaagaggagg agctcagaga ccaactacaa
     2221 aaggagacat ttcagctcca agtcaaggaa aaggagctgc agtgtggtca atggctccca
     2281 gtgctgatgg tggtgattgc tacagcactg gcagtgttcc tgggaaacaa aggcaacctg
     2341 gtcatcgtcg agatggtgag caagggcgag gagctgttca ccggggtggt gcccatcctg
     2401 gtcgagctgg acggcgacgt aaacggccac aggttcagcg tgtccggcga gggcgagggc
     2461 gatgccacct acggcaagct gaccctgaag ttcatctgca ccaccggcaa gctgcccgtg
     2521 ccctggccca ccctcgtgac caccctgacc tggggcgtgc agtgcttcag ccgctacccc
     2581 gaccacatga agcagcacga cttcttcaag tccgccatgc ccgaaggcta cgtccaggag
     2641 cgtaccatct tcttcaagga cgacggcaac tacaagaccc gcgccgaggt gaagttcgag
     2701 ggcgacaccc tggtgaaccg catcgagctg aagggcatcg acttcaagga ggacggcaac
     2761 atcctggggc acaagctgga gtacaactac atcagccaca acgtctatat caccgccgac
     2821 aagcagaaga acggcatcaa ggcccacttc aagatccgcc acaacatcga ggacggcagc
     2881 gtgcagctcg ccgaccacta ccagcagaac acccccatcg gcgacggccc cgtgctgctg
     2941 cccgacaacc actacctgag cacccagtcc gccctgagca aagaccccaa cgagaagcgc
     3001 gatcacatgg tcctgctgga gttcgtgacc gccgccggga tcactctcgg catggacgag
     3061 ctgtacaagt aatctagagg gccctattct atagtgtcac ctaaatgcta gagctcgctg
     3121 atcagcctcg actgtgcctt ctagttgcca gccatctgtt gtttgcccct cccccgtgcc
     3181 ttccttgacc ctggaaggtg ccactcccac tgtcctttcc taataaaatg aggaaattgc
     3241 atcgcattgt ctgagtaggt gtcattctat tctggggggt ggggtggggc aggacagcaa
     3301 gggggaggat tgggaagaca atagcaggca tgctggggat gcggtgggct ctatggcttc
     3361 tgaggcggaa agaaccagct ggggctctag ggggtatccc cnnnnnnnnn nnnnnnnnnn
     3421 nnnnnnnnnn nnnnnnnnnn nnnnnnnnnn nnnnnnnnnn nnnnnnnnnn nnnnnnnnnn
     3481 nnnnnnnnnn nnnnnnnnnn nnnnnnnnnn nnnnnnnnnn nnnnncnnnn nnnnnnnnnn
     3541 nnnnnnnnnn nnnnnnnnnn nnnnnnnnnn nnnnnnnnnn nnnnnnnnnn nnnnnnnnnn
     3601 nnnnnnnnnn nnnnnnnann nnnnnnnnnn nnnnnnnnnn nnnnnnnnnn nnnnnnnnnn
     3661 nnnnnnncct ttgacgttgg agtccacgtt ctttaatagt ggactcttgt tccaaactgg
     3721 aacaacactc aaccctatct cggtctattc ttttgattta taagggattt tgccgatttc
     3781 ggcctattgg ttaaaaaatg agctgattta acaaaaattt aacgcgaatt aattctgtgg
     3841 aatgtgtgtc agttagggtg tggaaagtcc ccaggctccc cagcaggcag aagtatgcaa
     3901 agcatgcatc tcaattagtc agcaaccagg tgtggaaagt ccccaggctc cccagcaggc
     3961 agaagtatgc aaagcatgca tctcaattag tcagcaacca tagtcccgcc cctaactccg
     4021 cccatcccgc ccctaactcc gcccagttcc gcccattctc cgccccatgg ctgactaatt
     4081 ttttttattt atgcagaggc cgaggccgcc tctgcctctg agctattcca gaagtagtga
     4141 ggaggctttt ttggaggcct aggcttttgc aaaaagctcc cgggagcttg tatatccatt
     4201 ttcggatctg atcaagagac aggatgagga tcgtttcgca tgattgaaca agatggattg
     4261 cacgcaggtt ctccggccgc ttgggtggag aggctattcg gctatgactg ggcacaacag
     4321 acaatcggct gctctgatgc cgccgtgttc cggctgtcag cgcaggggcg cccggttctt
     4381 tttgtcaaga ccgacctgtc cggtgccctg aatgaactgc aggacgaggc agcgcggcta
     4441 tcgtggctgg ccacgacggg cgttccttgc gcagctgtgc tcgacgttgt cactgaagcg
     4501 ggaagggact ggctgctatt gggcgaagtg ccggggcagg atctcctgtc atctcacctt
     4561 gctcctgccg agaaagtatc catcatggct gatgcaatgc ggcggctgca tacgcttgat
     4621 ccggctacct gcccattcga ccaccaagcg aaacatcgca tcgagcgagc acgtactcgg
     4681 atggaagccg gtcttgtcga tcaggatgat ctggacgaag agcatcaggg gctcgcgcca
     4741 gccgaactgt tcgccaggct caaggcgcgc atgcccgacg gcgaggatct cgtcgtgacc
     4801 catggcgatg cctgcttgcc gaatatcatg gtggaaaatg gccgcttttc tggattcatc
     4861 gactgtggcc ggctgggtgt ggcggaccgc tatcaggaca tagcgttggc tacccgtgat
     4921 attgctgaag agcttggcgg cgaatgggct gaccgcttcc tcgtgcttta cggtatcgcc
     4981 gctcccgatt cgcagcgcat cgccttctat cgccttcttg acgagttctt ctgagcggga
     5041 ctctggggtt cgaaatgacc gaccaagcga cgcccaacct gccatcacga gatttcgatt
     5101 ccaccgccgc cttctatgaa aggttgggct tcggaatcgt tttccgggac gccggctgga
     5161 tgatcctcca gcgcggggat ctcatgctgg agttcttcgc ccaccccaac ttgtttattg
     5221 cagcttataa tggttacaaa taaagcaata gcatcacaaa tttcacaaat aaagcatttt
     5281 tttcactgca ttctagttgt ggtttgtcca aactcatcaa tgtatcttat catgtctgta
     5341 taccgtcgac ctctagctag agcttggcgt aatcatggtc atagctgttt cctgtgtgaa
     5401 attgttatcc gctcacaatt ccacacaaca tacgagccgg aagcataaag tgtaaagcct
     5461 ggggtgccta atgagtgagc taactcacat taattgcgtt gcgctcactg cccgctttcc
     5521 agtcgggaaa cctgtcgtgc cagctgcatt aatgaatcgg ccaacgcgcg gggagaggcg
     5581 gtttgcgtat tgggcgctct tccgcttcct cgctcactga ctcgctgcgc tcggtcgttc
     5641 ggctgcggcg agcggtatca gctcactcaa aggcggtaat acggttatcc acagaatcag
     5701 gggataacgc aggaaagaac atgtgagcaa aaggccagca aaaggccagg aaccgtaaaa
     5761 aggccgcgtt gctggcgttt ttccataggc tccgcccccc tgacgagcat cacaaaaatc
     5821 gacgctcaag tcagaggtgg cgaaacccga caggactata aagataccag gcgtttcccc
     5881 ctggaagctc cctcgtgcgc tctcctgttc cgaccctgcc gcttaccgga tacctgtccg
     5941 cctttctccc ttcgggaagc gtggcgcttt ctcatagctc acgctgtagg tatctcagtt
     6001 cggtgtaggt cgttcgctcc aagctgggct gtgtgcacga accccccgtt cagcccgacc
     6061 gctgcgcctt atccggtaac tatcgtcttg agtccaaccc ggtaagacac gacttatcgc
     6121 cactggcagc agccactggt aacaggatta gcagagcgag gtatgtaggc ggtgctacag
     6181 agttcttgaa gtggtggcct aactacggct acactagaag aacagtattt ggtatctgcg
     6241 ctctgctgaa gccagttacc ttcggaaaaa gagttggtag ctcttgatcc ggcaaacaaa
     6301 ccaccgctgg tagcggtggt ttttttgttt gcaagcagca gattacgcgc agaaaaaaag
     6361 gatctcaaga agatcctttg atcttttcta cggggtctga cgctcagtgg aacgaaaact
     6421 cacgttaagg gattttggtc atgagattat caaaaaggat cttcacctag atccttttaa
     6481 attaaaaatg aagttttaaa tcaatctaaa gtatatatga gtaaacttgg tctgacagtt
     6541 accaatgctt aatcagtgag gcacctatct cagcgatctg tctatttcgt tcatccatag
     6601 ttgcctgact ccccgtcgtg tagataacta cgatacggga gggcttacca tctggcccca
     6661 gtgctgcaat gataccgcga gacccacgct caccggctcc agatttatca gcaataaacc
     6721 agccagccgg aagggccgag cgcagaagtg gtcctgcaac tttatccgcc tccatccagt
     6781 ctattaattg ttgccgggaa gctagagtaa gtagttcgcc agttaatagt ttgcgcaacg
     6841 ttgttgccat tgctacaggc atcgtggtgt cacgctcgtc gtttggtatg gcttcattca
     6901 gctccggttc ccaacgatca aggcgagtta catgatcccc catgttgtgc aaaaaagcgg
     6961 ttagctcctt cggtcctccg atcgttgtca gaagtaagtt ggccgcagtg ttatcactca
     7021 tggttatggc agcactgcat aattctctta ctgtcatgcc atccgtaaga tgcttttctg
     7081 tgactggtga gtactcaacc aagtcattct gagaatagtg tatgcggcga ccgagttgct
     7141 cttgcccggc gtcaatacgg gataataccg cgccacatag cagaacttta aaagtgctca
     7201 tcattggaaa acgttcttcg gggcgaaaac tctcaaggat cttaccgctg ttgagatcca
     7261 gttcgatgta acccactcgt gcacccaact gatcttcagc atcttttact ttcaccagcg
     7321 tttctgggtg agcaaaaaca ggaaggcaaa atgccgcaaa aaagggaata agggcgacac
     7381 ggaaatgttg aatactcata ctcttccttt ttcaatatta ttgaagcatt tatcagggtt
     7441 attgtctcat gagcggatac atatttgaat gtatttagaa aaataaacaa ataggggttc
     7501 cgcgcacatt tccccgaaaa gtgccacctg acgtcgacgg atcgggagat ctcccgatcc
     7561 cctatggtgc actctcagta caatctgctc tgatgccgca tagttaagcc agtatctgct
     7621 ccctgcttgt gtgttggagg tcgctgagta gtgcgcgagc aaaatttaag ctac
//
